Addgene plasmid #230547: AiP1950 - pAAV-AiE2510m-SYFP2-WPRE3-BGHpA
Purpose: AiE2510m is an enhancer sequence, designed to drive AAV-mediated transgene expression in specific populations of brain cells
Depositing lab: Allen Institute for Brain Science & Bosiljka Tasic. Depositing organization: Allen Institute. Publication: A suite of enhancer AAVs and transgenic mouse lines for genetic access to cortical cell types. Ben-Simon Y, Hooper M, Narayan S, Daigle TL, Dwivedi D, Way SW, Oster A, Stafford DA, Mich JK, Taormina MJ, Martinez RA, Opitz-Araya X, Roth JR, Alexander JR, Allen S, Amster A, Arbuckle J, Ayala A, Baker PM, Bakken TE, Barcelli T, Barta S, Bendrick J, Bertagnolli D, Bielstein C, Bishwakarma P, Bowlus J, Boyer G, Brouner K, Casian B, Casper T, Chakka AB, Chakrabarty R, Chance RK, Chavan S, Clark M, Colbert K, Collman F, Daniel S, Departee M, DiValentin P, Donadio N, Dotson N, Egdorf T, Fliss T, Gabitto M, Garcia J, Gary A, Gasperini M, Gloe J, Goldy J, Gore BB, Graybuck L, Greisman N, Haeseleer F, Halterman C, Haradon Z, Hastings SD, Helback O, Ho W, Hockemeyer D, Huang C, Huff S, Hunker A, Johansen N, Jones D, Juneau Z, Kalmbach B, Kannan M, Khem S, Kussick E, Kutsal R, Larsen R, Lee C, Lee AY, Leibly M, Lenz GH, Li S, Liang E, Lusk N, Madigan Z, Malloy J, Malone J, McCue R, Melchor J, Mollenkopf T, Moosman S, Morin E, Newman D, Ng L, Ngo K, Omstead V, Otto S, Oyama A, Pena N, Pham T, Phillips E, Pom CA, Potekhina L, Ransford S, Ray PL, Rette D, Reynoldson C, Rimorin C, Rocha D, Ruiz A, Sanchez REA, Sawyer L, Sedeno-Cortes A, Sevigny JP, Shapovalova N, Shepard N, Shulga L, Sigler AR, Siverts L, Soliman S, Somasundaram S, Staats B, Stewart K, Szelenyi E, Tieu M, Trader C, Tran A, van Velthoven CTJ, Walker M, Wang Y, Weed N, Wirthlin M, Wood T, Wynalda B, Yao Z, Zhou T, Ariza J, Dee N, Reding M, Ronellenfitch K, Mufti S, Sunkin SM, Smith KA, Esposito L, Waters J, Thyagarajan B, Yao S, Lein ES, Zeng H, Levi BP, Ngai J, Ting JT, Tasic B. Cell. 2025 May 16:S0092-8674(25)00513-6. doi: 10.1016/j.cell.2025.05.002. PubMed 40403729.
Backbone
  Vector backbone: pAAV2
  Vector type: AAV
Growth in bacteria
  Bacterial resistance: Ampicillin, 100 μg/mL
  Growth temperature: 37°C
  Growth strain: NEB Stable
  Copy number: High Copy
Gene/Insert
  Gene/Insert name: SYFP2
  Species: Synthetic
  Cloning method: Gibson Cloning
Terms and licenses: Academic/Nonprofit Terms; Industry Terms: Not Available to Industry
How to cite: AiP1950 - pAAV-AiE2510m-SYFP2-WPRE3-BGHpA was a gift from Allen Institute for Brain Science & Bosiljka Tasic (Addgene plasmid # 230547 ; http://n2t.net/addgene:230547 ; RRID:Addgene_230547)
