[The description below was written by a language model from this plasmid's Addgene catalogue record and pLannotate feature annotations shown in this document.]
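Description:
AiP1950 - pAAV-AiE2510m-SYFP2-WPRE3-BGHpA is an AAV transfer plasmid built on a pAAV2 backbone, roughly 4.6 kb in total, intended for packaging a fluorescent reporter genome into recombinant adeno-associated virus for delivery to brain tissue. In bacteria it is maintained through a high-copy ColE1/pUC-type origin and selected with ampicillin via the β-lactamase gene and its native promoter. An f1 phage origin and small remnants of pBR322 bom and rop sequences are also present in the backbone. The annotation finds one full AAV2 inverted terminal repeat downstream of the cassette and only short ITR fragments at the upstream end. This may reflect the difficulty of sequencing and annotating these hairpin-forming repeats rather than a true truncation, but the record does not resolve it.

Between the ITRs lies a compact expression cassette. The AiE2510m enhancer, described as a sequence designed to drive AAV-mediated transgene expression in specific populations of brain cells, is not annotated in the feature table but presumably lies in the unannotated stretch of about 500 bp between the left ITR fragments and the reporter. The record does not state whether a minimal promoter accompanies it, nor which cell populations it targets. It controls SYFP2, a rapidly maturing monomeric yellow fluorescent protein derived from Aequorea victoria. Downstream, two adjacent WPRE fragments correspond to the shortened WPRE3 element named in the construct, which enhances transcript stability and expression while saving packaging capacity. A bovine growth hormone polyadenylation signal follows it. The construct belongs to a collection of enhancer AAVs for genetic access to cortical cell types, where SYFP2 fluorescence labels the cells in which the enhancer is active.
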