Features (pLannotate 1.2.2; 14 found; start..end, strand, type, name):
     12..39      +  repeat_region  AAV2 ITR (fragment): inverted terminal repeat of adeno-associated virus serotype 2 inverted
     68..95      +  repeat_region  AAV2 ITR (fragment): inverted terminal repeat of adeno-associated virus serotype 2 inverted
    604..1320    +  CDS            SYFP2: SYFP2 is a basic (constitutively fluorescent) yellow fluorescent protein published in 2006, derived from Aequorea victoria. It is reported to be a very rapidly-maturing monomer with moderate acid sensitivity.
   1360..1517    +  misc_feature   WPRE (fragment): woodchuck hepatitis virus posttranscriptional regulatory element
   1523..1603    +  misc_feature   WPRE (fragment): woodchuck hepatitis virus posttranscriptional regulatory element
   1620..1731    +  polyA_signal   bGH poly(A) signal: bovine growth hormone polyadenylation signal
   1849..1989    +  repeat_region  AAV2 ITR: inverted terminal repeat of adeno-associated virus serotype 2 inverted
   1994..2045    -  misc_feature   bom (fragment): basis of mobility region from pBR322
   2064..2519    +  rep_origin     f1 ori (sequence partly withheld): f1 bacteriophage origin of replication; arrow indicates direction of (+) strand synthesis
   2520..2569    -  misc_feature   bom (fragment): basis of mobility region from pBR322
   2671..2706    -  CDS            rop (fragment): Rop protein, which maintains plasmids at low copy number; rop
   2801..2905    +  promoter       AmpR promoter: bla
   2906..3766    +  CDS            AmpR: β-lactamase; bla; confers resistance to ampicillin, carbenicillin, and related antibiotics
   3937..4525    +  rep_origin     ori: high-copy-number ColE1/pMB1/pBR322/pUC origin of replication
>Addgene plasmid #230547 | AiP1950 - pAAV-AiE2510m-SYFP2-WPRE3-BGHpA | addgene full sequence | sequence record 461973 | Addgene NGS Result
CCTGCAGGCAGCTGCGCGCTCGCTCGCTCACTGAGGCCGCCCGGGCGTCGGGCGACCTTTGGTCGCCCGG
CCTCAGTGAGCGAGCGAGCGCGCAGAGAGGGAGTGGCCAACTCCATCACTAGGGGTTCCTGCGGCCGCAC
GCGTTGTAAGAGTAATAATCGCTGGGATTCCTGCTTGCGCTTCTGAGGTCTCCCCCACTTCCTGGCCTTG
AGCACTTTGAGGTAGATGCTAGGGTCAGTAGAGTGGAGGTGGGGGGAGGAGGAGGATGGAATGGTACATA
AGGGTGGGGGTGTTTGCCCCTTGCTGCTACCGGGCACTCCAAGATGAAGTCCTGGTTCTCGATGACCCAG
GAGAAGAGGTCATTGGAGGGTAGGAAGCAGGAACCAAGGCACACTTCAGCGCAGCCCCTTCTCCCAGGGC
AGGGACCCCGCCACCACAAGCCCTAATCAGCTGTCAGCAGTAGCCAGCAGTGCTTTGCTGGCGCTAAAGA
AGGCACGTGGGAAAGGCGGGAGTGAGGAGCAGGCACGTGGTTCAGGCTTCTCAGCCCCGTGCATGCCCCC
CCGCACCCTCCCCCCTCTGTGAGGAGCGCTACCGGTCGCCACCATGGTGAGCAAGGGCGAGGAGCTGTTC
ACCGGGGTGGTGCCCATCCTGGTCGAGCTGGACGGCGACGTAAACGGCCACAAGTTCAGCGTGTCCGGCG
AGGGCGAGGGCGATGCCACCTACGGCAAGCTGACCCTGAAGCTGATCTGCACCACCGGCAAGCTGCCCGT
GCCCTGGCCCACCCTCGTGACCACCCTGGGCTACGGCGTGCAGTGCTTCGCCCGCTACCCCGACCACATG
AAGCAGCACGACTTCTTCAAGTCCGCCATGCCCGAAGGCTACGTCCAGGAGCGCACCATCTTCTTCAAGG
ACGACGGCAACTACAAGACCCGCGCCGAGGTGAAGTTCGAGGGCGACACCCTGGTGAACCGCATCGAGCT
GAAGGGCATCGACTTCAAGGAGGACGGCAACATCCTGGGGCACAAGCTGGAGTACAACTACAACAGCCAC
AACGTCTATATCACCGCCGACAAGCAGAAGAACGGCATCAAGGCCAACTTCAAGATCCGCCACAACATCG
AGGACGGCGGCGTGCAGCTCGCCGACCACTACCAGCAGAACACCCCCATCGGCGACGGCCCCGTGCTGCT
GCCCGACAACCACTACCTGAGCTACCAGTCCAAGCTGAGCAAAGACCCCAACGAGAAGCGCGATCACATG
GTCCTGCTGGAGTTCGTGACCGCCGCCGGGATCACTCTCGGCATGGACGAGCTGTACAAGTAAGTCGACG
GCGCGCCGCGGCCGCGAATTCGATATCATAATCAACCTCTGGATTACAAAATTTGTGAAAGATTGACTGG
TATTCTTAACTATGTTGCTCCTTTTACGCTATGTGGATACGCTGCTTTAATGCCTTTGTATCATGCTATT
GCTTCCCGTATGGCTTTCATTTTCTCCTCCTTGTATAAATCCTGGTTAGTTCTTGCCACGGCGGAACTCA
TCGCCGCCTGCCTTGCCCGCTGCTGGACAGGGGCTCGGCTGTTGGGCACTGACAATTCCGTGGCTCGAGA
GATCTTCGACTGTGCCTTCTAGTTGCCAGCCATCTGTTGTTTGCCCCTCCCCCGTGCCTTCCTTGACCCT
GGAAGGTGCCACTCCCACTGTCCTTTCCTAATAAAATGAGGAAATTGCATCGCATTGTCTGAGTAGGTGT
CATTCTATTCTGGGGGGTGGGGTGGGGCAGGACAGCAAGGGGGAGGATTGGGAAGACAATAGCAGGCATG
AGATCTCACGTGCGGACCGAGCGGCCGCAGGAACCCCTAGTGATGGAGTTGGCCACTCCCTCTCTGCGCG
CTCGCTCGCTCACTGAGGCCGGGCGACCAAAGGTCGCCCGACGCCCGGGCTTTGCCCGGGCGGCCTCAGT
GAGCGAGCGAGCGCGCAGCTGCCTGCAGGGGCGCCTGATGCGGTATTTTCTCCTTACGCATCTGTGCGGT
ATTTCACACCGCATA
[95 nt withheld, positions 2046-2140]
T
[46 nt withheld, positions 2142-2187]
C
[141 nt withheld, positions 2189-2329]
CCTTTGACGTTGGAGTCCACGTTCTTT
[37 nt withheld, positions 2357-2393]
ACTCTATCTCGGGCTATTCTTTTGATTTATAAGGGATTTTGCCGATTTCGGTCTATTGGTTAAAAAATGA
GCTGATTTAACAAAAATTTAACGCGAATTTTAACAAAATATTAACGTTTACAATTTTATGGTGCACTCTC
AGTACAATCTGCTCTGATGCCGCATAGTTAAGCCAGCCCCGACACCCGCCAACACCCGCTGACGCGCCCT
GACGGGCTTGTCTGCTCCCGGCATCCGCTTACAGACAAGCTGTGACCGTCTCCGGGAGCTGCATGTGTCA
GAGGTTTTCACCGTCATCACCGAAACGCGCGAGACGAAAGGGCCTCGTGATACGCCTATTTTTATAGGTT
AATGTCATGATAATAATGGTTTCTTAGACGTCAGGTGGCACTTTTCGGGGAAATGTGCGCGGAACCCCTA
TTTGTTTATTTTTCTAAATACATTCAAATATGTATCCGCTCATGAGACAATAACCCTGATAAATGCTTCA
ATAATATTGAAAAAGGAAGAGTATGAGTATTCAACATTTCCGTGTCGCCCTTATTCCCTTTTTTGCGGCA
TTTTGCCTTCCTGTTTTTGCTCACCCAGAAACGCTGGTGAAAGTAAAAGATGCTGAAGATCAGTTGGGTG
CACGAGTGGGTTACATCGAACTGGATCTCAACAGCGGTAAGATCCTTGAGAGTTTTCGCCCCGAAGAACG
TTTTCCAATGATGAGCACTTTTAAAGTTCTGCTATGTGGCGCGGTATTATCCCGTATTGACGCCGGGCAA
GAGCAACTCGGTCGCCGCATACACTATTCTCAGAATGACTTGGTTGAGTACTCACCAGTCACAGAAAAGC
ATCTTACGGATGGCATGACAGTAAGAGAATTATGCAGTGCTGCCATAACCATGAGTGATAACACTGCGGC
CAACTTACTTCTGACAACGATCGGAGGACCGAAGGAGCTAACCGCTTTTTTGCACAACATGGGGGATCAT
GTAACTCGCCTTGATCGTTGGGAACCGGAGCTGAATGAAGCCATACCAAACGACGAGCGTGACACCACGA
TGCCTGTAGCAATGGCAACAACGTTGCGCAAACTATTAACTGGCGAACTACTTACTCTAGCTTCCCGGCA
ACAATTAATAGACTGGATGGAGGCGGATAAAGTTGCAGGACCACTTCTGCGCTCGGCCCTTCCGGCTGGC
TGGTTTATTGCTGATAAATCTGGAGCCGGTGAGCGTGGGTCTCGCGGTATCATTGCAGCACTGGGGCCAG
ATGGTAAGCCCTCCCGTATCGTAGTTATCTACACGACGGGGAGTCAGGCAACTATGGATGAACGAAATAG
ACAGATCGCTGAGATAGGTGCCTCACTGATTAAGCATTGGTAACTGTCAGACCAAGTTTACTCATATATA
CTTTAGATTGATTTAAAACTTCATTTTTAATTTAAAAGGATCTAGGTGAAGATCCTTTTTGATAATCTCA
TGACCAAAATCCCTTAACGTGAGTTTTCGTTCCACTGAGCGTCAGACCCCGTAGAAAAGATCAAAGGATC
TTCTTGAGATCCTTTTTTTCTGCGCGTAATCTGCTGCTTGCAAACAAAAAAACCACCGCTACCAGCGGTG
GTTTGTTTGCCGGATCAAGAGCTACCAACTCTTTTTCCGAAGGTAACTGGCTTCAGCAGAGCGCAGATAC
CAAATACTGTTCTTCTAGTGTAGCCGTAGTTAGGCCACCACTTCAAGAACTCTGTAGCACCGCCTACATA
CCTCGCTCTGCTAATCCTGTTACCAGTGGCTGCTGCCAGTGGCGATAAGTCGTGTCTTACCGGGTTGGAC
TCAAGACGATAGTTACCGGATAAGGCGCAGCGGTCGGGCTGAACGGGGGGTTCGTGCACACAGCCCAGCT
TGGAGCGAACGACCTACACCGAACTGAGATACCTACAGCGTGAGCTATGAGAAAGCGCCACGCTTCCCGA
AGGGAGAAAGGCGGACAGGTATCCGGTAAGCGGCAGGGTCGGAACAGGAGAGCGCACGAGGGAGCTTCCA
GGGGGAAACGCCTGGTATCTTTATAGTCCTGTCGGGTTTCGCCACCTCTGACTTGAGCGTCGATTTTTGT
GATGCTCGTCAGGGGGGCGGAGCCTATGGAAAAACGCCAGCAACGCGGCCTTTTTACGGTTCCTGGCCTT
TTGCTGGCCTTTTGCTCACATGT
